>Addgene plasmid #201104 | pcDNA3.1-ERBB3-V5/HIS | addgene full sequence | sequence record 394500 | Addgene NGS Result
ACGGATCGGGAGATCTCCCGATCCCCTATGGTGCACTCTCAGTACAATCTGCTCTGATGCCGCATAGTTA
AGCCAGTATCTGCTCCCTGCTTGTGTGTTGGAGGTCGCTGAGTAGTGCGCGAGCAAAATTTAAGCTACAA
CAAGGCAAGGCTTGACCGACAATTGCATGAAGAATCTGCTTAGGGTTAGGCGTTTTGCGCTGCTTCGCGA
TGTACGGGCCAGATATACGCGTTGACATTGATTATTGACTAGTTATTAATAGTAATCAATTACGGGGTCA
TTAGTTCATAGCCCATATATGGAGTTCCGCGTTACATAACTTACGGTAAATGGCCCGCCTGGCTGACCGC
CCAACGACCCCCGCCCATTGACGTCAATAATGACGTATGTTCCCATAGTAACGCCAATAGGGACTTTCCA
TTGACGTCAATGGGTGGAGTATTTACGGTAAACTGCCCACTTGGCAGTACATCAAGTGTATCATATGCCA
AGTACGCCCCCTATTGACGTCAATGACGGTAAATGGCCCGCCTGGCATTATGCCCAGTACATGACCTTAT
GGGACTTTCCTACTTGGCAGTACATCTACGTATTAGTCATCGCTATTACCATGGTGATGCGGTTTTGGCA
GTACATCAATGGGCGTGGATAGCGGTTTGACTCACGGGGATTTCCAAGTCTCCACCCCATTGACGTCAAT
GGGAGTTTGTTTTGGCACCAAAATCAACGGGACTTTCCAAAATGTCGTAACAACTCCGCCCCATTGACGC
AAATGGGCGGTAGGCGTGTACGGTGGGAGGTCTATATAAGCAGAGCTCTCTGGCTAACTAGAGAACCCAC
TGCTTACTGGCTTATCGAAATTAATACGACTCACTATAGGGAGACCCAAGCTGGCTAGTTAAGCTTGGTA
CCGAGCTCGGATCCAGTACCCTTCACCATGAGGGCGAACGACGCTCTGCAGGTGCTGGGCTTGCTTTTCA
GCCTGGCCCGGGGCTCCGAGGTGGGCAACTCTCAGGCAGTGTGTCCTGGGACTCTGAATGGCCTGAGTGT
GACCGGCGATGCTGAGAACCAATACCAGACACTGTACAAGCTCTACGAGAGGTGTGAGGTGGTGATGGGG
AACCTTGAGATTGTGCTCACGGGACACAATGCCGACCTCTCCTTCCTGCAGTGGATTCGAGAAGTGACAG
GCTATGTCCTCGTGGCCATGAATGAATTCTCTACTCTACCATTGCCCAACCTCCGCGTGGTGCGAGGGAC
CCAGGTCTACGATGGGAAGTTTGCCATCTTCGTCATGTTGAACTATAACACCAACTCCAGCCACGCTCTG
CGCCAGCTCCGCTTGACTCAGCTCACCGAGATTCTGTCAGGGGGTGTTTATATTGAGAAGAACGATAAGC
TTTGTCACATGGACACAATTGACTGGAGGGACATCGTGAGGGACCGAGATGCTGAGATAGTGGTGAAGGA
CAATGGCAGAAGCTGTCCCCCCTGTCATGAGGTTTGCAAGGGGCGATGCTGGGGTCCTGGATCAGAAGAC
TGCCAGACATTGACCAAGACCATCTGTGCTCCTCAGTGTAATGGTCACTGCTTTGGGCCCAACCCCAACC
AGTGCTGCCATGATGAGTGTGCCGGGGGCTGCTCAGGCCCTCAGGACACAGACTGCTTTGCCTGCCGGCA
CTTCAATGACAGTGGAGCCTGTGTACCTCGCTGTCCACAGCCTCTTGTCTACAACAAGCTAACTTTCCAG
CTGGAACCCAATCCCCACACCAAGTATCAGTATGGAGGAGTTTGTGTAGCCAGCTGTCCCCATAACTTTG
TGGTGGATCAAACATCCTGTGTCAGGGCCTGTCCTCCTGACAAGATGGAAGTAGATAAAAATGGGCTCAA
GATGTGTGAGCCTTGTGGGGGACTATGTCCCAAAGCCTGTGAGGGAACAGGCTCTGGGAGCCGCTTCCAG
ACTGTGGACTCGAGCAACATTGATGGATTTGTGAACTGCACCAAGATCCTGGGCAACCTGGACTTTCTGA
TCACCGGCCTCAATGGAGACCCCTGGCACAAGATCCCTGCCCTGGACCCAGAGAAGCTCAATGTCTTCCG
GACAGTACGGGAGATCACAGGTTACCTGAACATCCAGTCCTGGCCGCCCCACATGCACAACTTCAGTGTT
TTTTCCAATTTGACAACCATTGGAGGCAGAAGCCTCTACAACCGGGGCTTCTCATTGTTGATCATGAAGA
ACTTGAATGTCACATCTCTGGGCTTCCGATCCCTGAAGGAAATTAGTGCTGGGCGTATCTATATAAGTGC
CAATAGGCAGCTCTGCTACCACCACTCTTTGAACTGGACCAAGGTGCTTCGGGGGCCTACGGAAGAGCGA
CTAGACATCAAGCATAATCGGCCGCGCAGAGACTGCGTGGCAGAGGGCAAAGTGTGTGACCCACTGTGCT
CCTCTGGGGGATGCTGGGGCCCAGGCCCTGGTCAGTGCTTGTCCTGTCGAAATTATAGCCGAGGAGGTGT
CTGTGTGACCCACTGCAACTTTCTGAATGGGGAGCCTCGAGAATTTGCCCATGAGGCCGAATGCTTCTCC
TGCCACCCGGAATGCCAACCCATGGAGGGCACTGCCACATGCAATGGCTCGGGCTCTGATACTTGTGCTC
AATGTGCCCATTTTCGAGATGGGCCCCACTGTGTGAGCAGCTGCCCCCATGGAGTCCTAGGTGCCAAGGG
CCCAATCTACAAGTACCCAGATGTTCAGAATGAATGTCGGCCCTGCCATGAGAACTGCACCCAGGGGTGT
AAAGGACCAGAGCTTCAAGACTGTTTAGGACAAACACTGGTGCTGATCGGCAAAACCCATCTGACAATGG
CTTTGACAGTGATAGCAGGATTGGTAGTGATTTTCATGATGCTGGGCGGCACTTTTCTCTACTGGCGTGG
GCGCCGGATTCAGAATAAAAGGGCTATGAGGCGATACTTGGAACGGGGTGAGAGCATAGAGCCTCTGGAC
CCCAGTGAGAAGGCTAACAAAGTCTTGGCCAGAATCTTCAAAGAGACAGAGCTAAGGAAGCTTAAAGTGC
TTGGCTCGGGTGTCTTTGGAACTGTGCACAAAGGAGTGTGGATCCCTGAGGGTGAATCAATCAAGATTCC
AGTCTGCATTAAAGTCATTGAGGACAAGAGTGGACGGCAGAGTTTTCAAGCTGTGACAGATCATATGCTG
GCCATTGGCAGCCTGGACCATGCCCACATTGTAAGGCTGCTGGGACTATGCCCAGGGTCATCTCTGCAGC
TTGTCACTCAATATTTGCCTCTGGGTTCTCTGCTGGATCATGTGAGACAACACCGGGGGGCACTGGGGCC
ACAGCTGCTGCTCAACTGGGGAGTACAAATTGCCAAGGGAATGTACTACCTTGAGGAACATGGTATGGTG
CATAGAAACCTGGCTGCCCGAAACGTGCTACTCAAGTCACCCAGTCAGGTTCAGGTGGCAGATTTTGGTG
TGGCTGACCTGCTGCCTCCTGATGATAAGCAGCTGCTATACAGTGAGGCCAAGACTCCAATTAAGTGGAT
GGCCCTTGAGAGTATCCACTTTGGGAAATACACACACCAGAGTGATGTCTGGAGCTATGGTGTGACAGTT
TGGGAGTTGATGACCTTCGGGGCAGAGCCCTATGCAGGGCTACGATTGGCTGAAGTACCAGACCTGCTAG
AGAAGGGGGAGCGGTTGGCACAGCCCCAGATCTGCACAATTGATGTCTACATGGTGATGGTCAAGTGTTG
GATGATTGATGAGAACATTCGCCCAACCTTTAAAGAACTAGCCAATGAGTTCACCAGGATGGCCCGAGAC
CCACCACGGTATCTGGTCATAAAGAGAGAGAGTGGGCCTGGAATAGCCCCTGGGCCAGAGCCCCATGGTC
TGACAAACAAGAAGCTAGAGGAAGTAGAGCTGGAGCCAGAACTAGACCTAGACCTAGACTTGGAAGCAGA
GGAGGACAACCTGGCAACCACCACACTGGGCTCCGCCCTCAGCCTACCAGTTGGAACACTTAATCGGCCA
CGTGGGAGCCAGAGCCTTTTAAGTCCATCATCTGGATACATGCCCATGAACCAGGGTAATCTTGGGGAGT
CTTGCCAGGAGTCTGCAGTTTCTGGGAGCAGTGAACGGTGCCCCCGTCCAGTCTCTCTACACCCAATGCC
ACGGGGATGCCTGGCATCAGAGTCATCAGAGGGGCATGTAACAGGCTCTGAGGCTGAGCTCCAGGAGAAA
GTGTCAATGTGTAGAAGCCGGAGCAGGAGCCGGAGCCCACGGCCACGCGGAGATAGCGCCTACCATTCCC
AGCGCCACAGTCTGCTGACTCCTGTTACCCCACTCTCCCCACCCGGGTTAGAGGAAGAGGATGTCAACGG
TTATGTCATGCCAGATACACACCTCAAAGGTACTCCCTCCTCCCGGGAAGGCACCCTTTCTTCAGTGGGT
CTCAGTTCTGTCCTGGGTACTGAAGAAGAAGATGAAGATGAGGAGTATGAATACATGAACCGGAGGAGAA
GGCACAGTCCACCTCATCCCCCTAGGCCAAGTTCCCTTGAGGAGCTGGGTTATGAGTACATGGATGTGGG
GTCAGACCTCAGTGCCTCTCTGGGCAGCACACAGAGTTGCCCACTCCACCCTGTACCCATCATGCCCACT
GCAGGCACAACTCCAGATGAAGACTATGAATATATGAATCGGCAACGAGATGGAGGTGGTCCTGGGGGTG
ATTATGCAGCCATGGGGGCCTGCCCAGCATCTGAGCAAGGGTATGAAGAGATGAGAGCTTTTCAGGGGCC
TGGACATCAGGCCCCCCATGTCCATTATGCCCGCCTAAAAACTCTACGTAGCTTAGAGGCTACAGACTCT
GCCTTTGATAACCCTGATTACTGGCATAGCAGGCTTTTCCCCAAGGCTAATGCCCAGAGAACGAAAAAGG
GTCAAGACAATTCTGCAGATATCCAGCACAGTGGCGGCCGCTCGAGTCTAGAGGGCCCGCGGTTCGAAGG
TAAGCCTATCCCTAACCCTCTCCTCGGTCTCGATTCTACGCGTACCGGTCATCATCACCATCACCATTGA
GTTTAAACCCGCTGATCAGCCTCGACTGTGCCTTCTAGTTGCCAGCCATCTGTTGTTTGCCCCTCCCCCG
TGCCTTCCTTGACCCTGGAAGGTGCCACTCCCACTGTCCTTTCCTAATAAAATGAGGAAATTGCATCGCA
TTGTCTGAGTAGGTGTCATTCTATTCTGGGGGGTGGGGTGGGGCAGGACAGCAAGGGGGAGGATTGGGAA
GACAATAGCAGGCATGCTGGGGATGCGGTGGGCTCTATGGCTTCTGAGGCGGAAAGAACCAGCTGGGGCT
CTAGGGGGTATCCCC
[124 nt withheld, positions 5406-5529]
C
[91 nt withheld, positions 5531-5621]
A
[49 nt withheld, positions 5623-5671]
CCTTTGACGTTGGAGTCCACGTTCTTT
[37 nt withheld, positions 5699-5735]
ACCCTATCTCGGTCTATTCTTTTGATTTATAAGGGATTTTGCCGATTTCGGCCTATTGGTTAAAAAATGA
GCTGATTTAACAAAAATTTAACGCGAATTAATTCTGTGGAATGTGTGTCAGTTAGGGTGTGGAAAGTCCC
CAGGCTCCCCAGCAGGCAGAAGTATGCAAAGCATGCATCTCAATTAGTCAGCAACCAGGTGTGGAAAGTC
CCCAGGCTCCCCAGCAGGCAGAAGTATGCAAAGCATGCATCTCAATTAGTCAGCAACCATAGTCCCGCCC
CTAACTCCGCCCATCCCGCCCCTAACTCCGCCCAGTTCCGCCCATTCTCCGCCCCATGGCTGACTAATTT
TTTTTATTTATGCAGAGGCCGAGGCCGCCTCTGCCTCTGAGCTATTCCAGAAGTAGTGAGGAGGCTTTTT
TGGAGGCCTAGGCTTTTGCAAAAAGCTCCCGGGAGCTTGTATATCCATTTTCGGATCTGATCAAGAGACA
GGATGAGGATCGTTTCGCATGATTGAACAAGATGGATTGCACGCAGGTTCTCCGGCCGCTTGGGTGGAGA
GGCTATTCGGCTATGACTGGGCACAACAGACAATCGGCTGCTCTGATGCCGCCGTGTTCCGGCTGTCAGC
GCAGGGGCGCCCGGTTCTTTTTGTCAAGACCGACCTGTCCGGTGCCCTGAATGAACTGCAGGACGAGGCA
GCGCGGCTATCGTGGCTGGCCACGACGGGCGTTCCTTGCGCAGCTGTGCTCGACGTTGTCACTGAAGCGG
GAAGGGACTGGCTGCTATTGGGCGAAGTGCCGGGGCAGGATCTCCTGTCATCTCACCTTGCTCCTGCCGA
GAAAGTATCCATCATGGCTGATGCAATGCGGCGGCTGCATACGCTTGATCCGGCTACCTGCCCATTCGAC
CACCAAGCGAAACATCGCATCGAGCGAGCACGTACTCGGATGGAAGCCGGTCTTGTCGATCAGGATGATC
TGGACGAAGAGCATCAGGGGCTCGCGCCAGCCGAACTGTTCGCCAGGCTCAAGGCGCGCATGCCCGACGG
CGAGGATCTCGTCGTGACCCATGGCGATGCCTGCTTGCCGAATATCATGGTGGAAAATGGCCGCTTTTCT
GGATTCATCGACTGTGGCCGGCTGGGTGTGGCGGACCGCTATCAGGACATAGCGTTGGCTACCCGTGATA
TTGCTGAAGAGCTTGGCGGCGAATGGGCTGACCGCTTCCTCGTGCTTTACGGTATCGCCGCTCCCGATTC
GCAGCGCATCGCCTTCTATCGCCTTCTTGACGAGTTCTTCTGAGCGGGACTCTGGGGTTCGCGAAATGAC
CGACCAAGCGACGCCCAACCTGCCATCACGAGATTTCGATTCCACCGCCGCCTTCTATGAAAGGTTGGGC
TTCGGAATCGTTTTCCGGGACGCCGGCTGGATGATCCTCCAGCGCGGGGATCTCATGCTGGAGTTCTTCG
CCCACCCCAACTTGTTTATTGCAGCTTATAATGGTTACAAATAAAGCAATAGCATCACAAATTTCACAAA
TAAAGCATTTTTTTCACTGCATTCTAGTTGTGGTTTGTCCAAACTCATCAATGTATCTTATCATGTCTGT
ATACCGTCGACCTCTAGCTAGAGCTTGGCGTAATCATGGTCATAGCTGTTTCCTGTGTGAAATTGTTATC
CGCTCACAATTCCACACAACATACGAGCCGGAAGCATAAAGTGTAAAGCCTGGGGTGCCTAATGAGTGAG
CTAACTCACATTAATTGCGTTGCGCTCACTGCCCGCTTTCCAGTCGGGAAACCTGTCGTGCCAGCTGCAT
TAATGAATCGGCCAACGCGCGGGGAGAGGCGGTTTGCGTATTGGGCGCTCTTCCGCTTCCTCGCTCACTG
ACTCGCTGCGCTCGGTCGTTCGGCTGCGGCGAGCGGTATCAGCTCACTCAAAGGCGGTAATACGGTTATC
CACAGAATCAGGGGATAACGCAGGAAAGAACATGTGAGCAAAAGGCCAGCAAAAGGCCAGGAACCGTAAA
AAGGCCGCGTTGCTGGCGTTTTTCCATAGGCTCCGCCCCCCTGACGAGCATCACAAAAATCGACGCTCAA
GTCAGAGGTGGCGAAACCCGACAGGACTATAAAGATACCAGGCGTTTCCCCCTGGAAGCTCCCTCGTGCG
CTCTCCTGTTCCGACCCTGCCGCTTACCGGATACCTGTCCGCCTTTCTCCCTTCGGGAAGCGTGGCGCTT
TCTCATAGCTCACGCTGTAGGTATCTCAGTTCGGTGTAGGTCGTTCGCTCCAAGCTGGGCTGTGTGCACG
AACCCCCCGTTCAGCCCGACCGCTGCGCCTTATCCGGTAACTATCGTCTTGAGTCCAACCCGGTAAGACA
CGACTTATCGCCACTGGCAGCAGCCACTGGTAACAGGATTAGCAGAGCGAGGTATGTAGGCGGTGCTACA
GAGTTCTTGAAGTGGTGGCCTAACTACGGCTACACTAGAAGAACAGTATTTGGTATCTGCGCTCTGCTGA
AGCCAGTTACCTTCGGAAAAAGAGTTGGTAGCTCTTGATCCGGCAAACAAACCACCGCTGGTAGCGGTGG
TTTTTTTGTTTGCAAGCAGCAGATTACGCGCAGAAAAAAAGGATCTCAAGAAGATCCTTTGATCTTTTCT
ACGGGGTCTGACGCTCAGTGGAACGAAAACTCACGTTAAGGGATTTTGGTCATGAGATTATCAAAAAGGA
TCTTCACCTAGATCCTTTTAAATTAAAAATGAAGTTTTAAATCAATCTAAAGTATATATGAGTAAACTTG
GTCTGACAGTTACCAATGCTTAATCAGTGAGGCACCTATCTCAGCGATCTGTCTATTTCGTTCATCCATA
GTTGCCTGACTCCCCGTCGTGTAGATAACTACGATACGGGAGGGCTTACCATCTGGCCCCAGTGCTGCAA
TGATACCGCGAGACCCACGCTCACCGGCTCCAGATTTATCAGCAATAAACCAGCCAGCCGGAAGGGCCGA
GCGCAGAAGTGGTCCTGCAACTTTATCCGCCTCCATCCAGTCTATTAATTGTTGCCGGGAAGCTAGAGTA
AGTAGTTCGCCAGTTAATAGTTTGCGCAACGTTGTTGCCATTGCTACAGGCATCGTGGTGTCACGCTCGT
CGTTTGGTATGGCTTCATTCAGCTCCGGTTCCCAACGATCAAGGCGAGTTACATGATCCCCCATGTTGTG
CAAAAAAGCGGTTAGCTCCTTCGGTCCTCCGATCGTTGTCAGAAGTAAGTTGGCCGCAGTGTTATCACTC
ATGGTTATGGCAGCACTGCATAATTCTCTTACTGTCATGCCATCCGTAAGATGCTTTTCTGTGACTGGTG
AGTACTCAACCAAGTCATTCTGAGAATAGTGTATGCGGCGACCGAGTTGCTCTTGCCCGGCGTCAATACG
GGATAATACCGCGCCACATAGCAGAACTTTAAAAGTGCTCATCATTGGAAAACGTTCTTCGGGGCGAAAA
CTCTCAAGGATCTTACCGCTGTTGAGATCCAGTTCGATGTAACCCACTCGTGCACCCAACTGATCTTCAG
CATCTTTTACTTTCACCAGCGTTTCTGGGTGAGCAAAAACAGGAAGGCAAAATGCCGCAAAAAAGGGAAT
AAGGGCGACACGGAAATGTTGAATACTCATACTCTTCCTTTTTCAATATTATTGAAGCATTTATCAGGGT
TATTGTCTCATGAGCGGATACATATTTGAATGTATTTAGAAAAATAAACAAATAGGGGTTCCGCGCACAT
TTCCCCGAAAAGTGCCACCTGACGTCG
Features (pLannotate 1.2.2; 21 found; start..end, strand, type, name):
     27..79      -  misc_feature   bom (fragment): basis of mobility region from pBR322
    234..613     +  enhancer       CMV enhancer: human cytomegalovirus immediate early enhancer
    614..817     +  promoter       CMV promoter: human cytomegalovirus (CMV) immediate early promoter
    813..846     +  LTR            5' LTR (truncated) (fragment): truncated 5' long terminal repeat (LTR) from HIV-1
    862..880     +  promoter       T7 promoter: promoter for bacteriophage T7 RNA polymerase
    938..4963    +  CDS            ERBB3: ERBB3_HUMAN - Also known as HER3. Experimental evidence at protein level: Swiss-Prot protein existence level 1. Tyrosine-protein kinase that plays an essential role as cell surface receptor for neuregulins. Binds to neuregulin-1 (NRG1) and is activated by it; ligand-binding increases phosphorylation on tyrosine residues and promotes its association with the p85 subunit of phosphatidylinositol 3-kinase (PubMed:20682778). May also be activated by CSPG5 (PubMed:15358134). Involved in the regulation of myeloid cell differentiation (PubMed:27416908). From Homo sapiens (Human).
   5039..5080    +  CDS            V5 tag: epitope tag from simian virus 5
   5136..5360    +  polyA_signal   bGH poly(A) signal: bovine growth hormone polyadenylation signal
   5364..5385    +  promoter       SV40 promoter (fragment): SV40 enhancer and early promoter
   5406..5834    +  rep_origin     f1 ori (sequence partly withheld): f1 bacteriophage origin of replication; arrow indicates direction of (+) strand synthesis
   5848..6177    +  promoter       SV40 promoter: SV40 enhancer and early promoter
   6244..7035    +  CDS            neo: KKA2_KLEPN - Also known as kan, nptII. Experimental evidence at protein level: Swiss-Prot protein existence level 1. Resistance to kanamycin, neomycin, paromomycin, ribostamycin, butirosin and gentamicin B. From Klebsiella pneumoniae.
   7061..7219    +  CDS            ble (fragment): BLE_KLEPN - Experimental evidence at protein level: Swiss-Prot protein existence level 1. Binding protein with a strong affinity to the bleomycin family of antibiotics. Binds to CL990; an antimitotic-antibiotic compound. From Klebsiella pneumoniae.
   7214..7335    +  polyA_signal   SV40 poly(A) signal: SV40 polyadenylation signal
   7408..7424    -  protein_bind   lac operator: The lac repressor binds to the lac operator to inhibit transcription in E. coli. This inhibition can be relieved by adding lactose or isopropyl-β-D-thiogalactopyranoside (IPTG). lac repressor encoded by lacI
   7432..7462    -  promoter       lac promoter: promoter for the E. coli lac operon
   7477..7498    -  protein_bind   CAP binding site: CAP binding activates transcription in the presence of cAMP. E. coli catabolite activator protein
   7511..7603    -  CDS            lacI (fragment): lac repressor; lacI; The lac repressor binds to the lac operator to inhibit transcription in E. coli. This inhibition can be relieved by adding lactose or isopropyl-β-D-thiogalactopyranoside (IPTG).
   7786..8374    -  rep_origin     ori: high-copy-number ColE1/pMB1/pBR322/pUC origin of replication
   8545..9405    -  CDS            AmpR: β-lactamase; bla; confers resistance to ampicillin, carbenicillin, and related antibiotics
   9406..9510    -  promoter       AmpR promoter: bla
