[The description below was written by a language model from this plasmid's Addgene catalogue record and pLannotate feature annotations shown in this document.]
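Description:
pcDNA3.1-ERBB3-V5/HIS is a 9.5 kb mammalian expression plasmid built on the Invitrogen pcDNA3.1-V5/His backbone, into which the full-length, wild-type human ERBB3 (HER3) coding sequence was inserted by TOPO cloning. It is propagated in E. coli as a high-copy plasmid through a ColE1/pUC-type origin and selected with ampicillin via the β-lactamase gene and its native promoter. An f1 origin is also present, which permits single-stranded DNA production. The short lac promoter/operator, CAP site, lacI, bom and HIV-1 LTR matches in the annotation are small fragments, most likely backbone remnants or incidental hits rather than functional parts of the design.

ERBB3 is transcribed from the human cytomegalovirus immediate-early enhancer and promoter and terminated by the bovine growth hormone polyadenylation signal. A T7 promoter lies between the CMV promoter and the insert and can serve for in vitro transcription or as a sequencing primer site. The receptor is recorded as fused at its C terminus to the vector's V5/His tag. The feature table annotates the V5 epitope just downstream of the ERBB3 open reading frame but does not list the polyhistidine segment separately. A second cassette places the neomycin phosphotransferase gene under the SV40 early promoter with an SV40 poly(A) signal, allowing G418 selection of stably transfected mammalian cells.

The stated purpose is expression of the human ERBB3 receptor tyrosine kinase, a cell-surface receptor for neuregulins, in mammalian cells. The associated publication concerns a reporter for in-cell activity profiling of protein kinase oncogenes. The V5 tag allows detection of the expressed protein.
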