Addgene plasmid #201104: pcDNA3.1-ERBB3-V5/HIS
Purpose: expression of human ERBB3 receptor tyrosine kinase in mammalian cells
Depositing lab: Pavel Krejčí. Depositing organization: Masaryk University. Publication: One reporter for in-cell activity profiling of majority of protein kinase oncogenes. Gudernova I, Foldynova-Trantirkova S, Ghannamova BE, Fafilek B, Varecha M, Balek L, Hruba E, Jonatova L, Jelinkova I, Kunova Bosakova M, Trantirek L, Mayer J, Krejci P. Elife. 2017 Feb 15;6. pii: e21536. doi: 10.7554/eLife.21536. PubMed 28199182.
Backbone
  Vector backbone: pcDNA3.1-V5/His
  Backbone manufacturer: Invitrogen
  Vector type: Mammalian Expression
Growth in bacteria
  Bacterial resistance: Ampicillin, 100 μg/mL
  Growth temperature: 37°C
  Growth strain: DH5alpha
  Copy number: High Copy
Gene/Insert
  Gene/Insert name: human ERBB3 receptor tyrosine kinase, full length, wildtype
  Species: H. sapiens (human)
  Entrez Gene: ERBB3 (a.k.a. ErbB-3, FERLK, HER3, LCCS2, MDA-BF-1, VSCN1, c-erbB-3, c-erbB3, erbB3-S, p180-ErbB3, p45-sErbB3, p85-sErbB3)
  Promoter: CMV
  Tag / fusion protein: V5/His (C terminal on insert)
  Cloning method: TOPO Cloning
Terms and licenses: Academic/Nonprofit Terms; Industry Terms: Not Available to Industry
How to cite: pcDNA3.1-ERBB3-V5/HIS was a gift from Pavel Krejčí (Addgene plasmid # 201104 ; http://n2t.net/addgene:201104 ; RRID:Addgene_201104)
